>Addgene plasmid #219324 | SFFV-PRDM5-Brd 401 | addgene full sequence | sequence record 449068 | Addgene NGS Result
ATTTATGCAGAGGCCGAGGCCGCCTCGGCCTCTGAGCTATTCCAGAAGTAGTGAGGAGGCTTTTTTGGAG
GCCTAGGGACGTACCCAATTCGCCCTATAGTGAGTCGTATTACGCGCGCTCACTGGCCGTCGTTTTACAA
CGTCGTGACTGGGAAAACCCTGGCGTTACCCAACTTAATCGCCTTGCAGCACATCCCCCTTTCGCCAGCT
GGCGTAATAGCGAAGAGGCCCGCACCGATCGCCCTTCCCAACAGTTGCGCAGCCTGAATGGCGAATGGG
[124 nt withheld, positions 280-403]
C
[91 nt withheld, positions 405-495]
A
[49 nt withheld, positions 497-545]
CCTTTGACGTTGGAGTCCACGTTCTTT
[37 nt withheld, positions 573-609]
ACCCTATCTCGGTCTATTCTTTTGATTTATAAGGGATTTTGCCGATTTCGGCCTATTGGTTAAAAAATGA
GCTGATTTAACAAAAATTTAACGCGAATTTTAACAAAATATTAACGCTTACAATTTAGGTGGCACTTTTC
GGGGAAATGTGCGCGGAACCCCTATTTGTTTATTTTTCTAAATACATTCAAATATGTATCCGCTCATGAG
ACAATAACCCTGATAAATGCTTCAATAATATTGAAAAAGGAAGAGTATGAGTATTCAACATTTCCGTGTC
GCCCTTATTCCCTTTTTTGCGGCATTTTGCCTTCCTGTTTTTGCTCACCCAGAAACGCTGGTGAAAGTAA
AAGATGCTGAAGATCAGTTGGGTGCACGAGTGGGTTACATCGAACTGGATCTCAACAGCGGTAAGATCCT
TGAGAGTTTTCGCCCCGAAGAACGTTTTCCAATGATGAGCACTTTTAAAGTTCTGCTATGTGGCGCGGTA
TTATCCCGTATTGACGCCGGGCAAGAGCAACTCGGTCGCCGCATACACTATTCTCAGAATGACTTGGTTG
AGTACTCACCAGTCACAGAAAAGCATCTTACGGATGGCATGACAGTAAGAGAATTATGCAGTGCTGCCAT
AACCATGAGTGATAACACTGCGGCCAACTTACTTCTGACAACGATCGGAGGACCGAAGGAGCTAACCGCT
TTTTTGCACAACATGGGGGATCATGTAACTCGCCTTGATCGTTGGGAACCGGAGCTGAATGAAGCCATAC
CAAACGACGAGCGTGACACCACGATGCCTGTAGCAATGGCAACAACGTTGCGCAAACTATTAACTGGCGA
ACTACTTACTCTAGCTTCCCGGCAACAATTAATAGACTGGATGGAGGCGGATAAAGTTGCAGGACCACTT
CTGCGCTCGGCCCTTCCGGCTGGCTGGTTTATTGCTGATAAATCTGGAGCCGGTGAGCGTGGGTCTCGCG
GTATCATTGCAGCACTGGGGCCAGATGGTAAGCCCTCCCGTATCGTAGTTATCTACACGACGGGGAGTCA
GGCAACTATGGATGAACGAAATAGACAGATCGCTGAGATAGGTGCCTCACTGATTAAGCATTGGTAACTG
TCAGACCAAGTTTACTCATATATACTTTAGATTGATTTAAAACTTCATTTTTAATTTAAAAGGATCTAGG
TGAAGATCCTTTTTGATAATCTCATGACCAAAATCCCTTAACGTGAGTTTTCGTTCCACTGAGCGTCAGA
CCCCGTAGAAAAGATCAAAGGATCTTCTTGAGATCCTTTTTTTCTGCGCGTAATCTGCTGCTTGCAAACA
AAAAAACCACCGCTACCAGCGGTGGTTTGTTTGCCGGATCAAGAGCTACCAACTCTTTTTCCGAAGGTAA
CTGGCTTCAGCAGAGCGCAGATACCAAATACTGTTCTTCTAGTGTAGCCGTAGTTAGGCCACCACTTCAA
GAACTCTGTAGCACCGCCTACATACCTCGCTCTGCTAATCCTGTTACCAGTGGCTGCTGCCAGTGGCGAT
AAGTCGTGTCTTACCGGGTTGGACTCAAGACGATAGTTACCGGATAAGGCGCAGCGGTCGGGCTGAACGG
GGGGTTCGTGCACACAGCCCAGCTTGGAGCGAACGACCTACACCGAACTGAGATACCTACAGCGTGAGCT
ATGAGAAAGCGCCACGCTTCCCGAAGGGAGAAAGGCGGACAGGTATCCGGTAAGCGGCAGGGTCGGAACA
GGAGAGCGCACGAGGGAGCTTCCAGGGGGAAACGCCTGGTATCTTTATAGTCCTGTCGGGTTTCGCCACC
TCTGACTTGAGCGTCGATTTTTGTGATGCTCGTCAGGGGGGCGGAGCCTATGGAAAAACGCCAGCAACGC
GGCCTTTTTACGGTTCCTGGCCTTTTGCTGGCCTTTTGCTCACATGTTCTTTCCTGCGTTATCCCCTGAT
TCTGTGGATAACCGTATTACCGCCTTTGAGTGAGCTGATACCGCTCGCCGCAGCCGAACGACCGAGCGCA
GCGAGTCAGTGAGCGAGGAAGCGGAAGAGCGCCCAATACGCAAACCGCCTCTCCCCGCGCGTTGGCCGAT
TCATTAATGCAGCTGGCACGACAGGTTTCCCGACTGGAAAGCGGGCAGTGAGCGCAACGCAATTAATGTG
AGTTAGCTCACTCATTAGGCACCCCAGGCTTTACACTTTATGCTTCCGGCTCGTATGTTGTGTGGAATTG
TGAGCGGATAACAATTTCACACAGGAAACAGCTATGACCATGATTACGCCAAGCGCGCAATTAACCCTCA
CTAAAGGGAACAAAAGCTGGAGCTGCAAGCTTAATGTAGTCTTATGCAATACTCTTGTAGTCTTGCAACA
TGGTAACGATGAGTTAGCAACATGCCTTACAAGGAGAGAAAAAGCACCGTGCATGCCGATTGGTGGAAGT
AAGGTGGTACGATCGTGCCTTATTAGGAAGGCAACAGACGGGTCTGACATGGATTGGACGAACCACTGAA
TTGCCGCATTGCAGAGATATTGTATTTAAGTGCCTAGCTCGATACATAAACGGGTCTCTCTGGTTAGACC
AGATCTGAGCCTGGGAGCTCTCTGGCTAACTAGGGAACCCACTGCTTAAGCCTCAATAAAGCTTGCCTTG
AGTGCTTCAAGTAGTGTGTGCCCGTCTGTTGTGTGACTCTGGTAACTAGAGATCCCTCAGACCCTTTTAG
TCAGTGTGGAAAATCTCTAGCAGTGGCGCCCGAACAGGGACTTGAAAGCGAAAGGGAAACCAGAGGAGCT
CTCTCGACGCAGGACTCGGCTTGCTGAAGCGCGCACGGCAAGAGGCGAGGGGCGGCGACTGGTGAGTACG
CCAAAAATTTTGACTAGCGGAGGCTAGAAGGAGAGAGATGGGTGCGAGAGCGTCAGTATTAAGCGGGGGA
GAATTAGATCGCGATGGGAAAAAATTCGGTTAAGGCCAGGGGGAAAGAAAAAATATAAATTAAAACATAT
AGTATGGGCAAGCAGGGAGCTAGAACGATTCGCAGTTAATCCTGGCCTGTTAGAAACATCAGAAGGCTGT
AGACAAATACTGGGACAGCTACAACCATCCCTTCAGACAGGATCAGAAGAACTTAGATCATTATATAATA
CAGTAGCAACCCTCTATTGTGTGCATCAAAGGATAGAGATAAAAGACACCAAGGAAGCTTTAGACAAGAT
AGAGGAAGAGCAAAACAAAAGTAAGACCACCGCACAGCAAGCGGCCGCTGATCTTCAGACCTGGAGGAGG
AGATATGAGGGACAATTGGAGAAGTGAATTATATAAATATAAAGTAGTAAAAATTGAACCATTAGGAGTA
GCACCCACCAAGGCAAAGAGAAGAGTGGTGCAGAGAGAAAAAAGAGCAGTGGGAATAGGAGCTTTGTTCC
TTGGGTTCTTGGGAGCAGCAGGAAGCACTATGGGCGCAGCGTCAATGACGCTGACGGTACAGGCCAGACA
ATTATTGTCTGGTATAGTGCAGCAGCAGAACAATTTGCTGAGGGCTATTGAGGCGCAACAGCATCTGTTG
CAACTCACAGTCTGGGGCATCAAGCAGCTCCAGGCAAGAATCCTGGCTGTGGAAAGATACCTAAAGGATC
AACAGCTCCTGGGGATTTGGGGTTGCTCTGGAAAACTCATTTGCACCACTGCTGTGCCTTGGAATGCTAG
TTGGAGTAATAAATCTCTGGAACAGATTTGGAATCACACGACCTGGATGGAGTGGGACAGAGAAATTAAC
AATTACACAAGCTTAATACACTCCTTAATTGAAGAATCGCAAAACCAGCAAGAAAAGAATGAACAAGAAT
TATTGGAATTAGATAAATGGGCAAGTTTGTGGAATTGGTTTAACATAACAAATTGGCTGTGGTATATAAA
ATTATTCATAATGATAGTAGGAGGCTTGGTAGGTTTAAGAATAGTTTTTGCTGTACTTTCTATAGTGAAT
AGAGTTAGGCAGGGATATTCACCATTATCGTTTCAGACCCACCTCCCAACCCCGAGGGGACCCGACAGGC
CCGAAGGAATAGAAGAAGAAGGTGGAGAGAGAGACAGAGACAGATCCATTCGATTAGTGAACGGATCTCG
ACGGTATCGGTTAACTTTTAAAAGAAAAGGGGGGATTGGGGGGTACAGTGCAGGGGAAAGAATAGTAGAC
ATAATAGCAACAGACATACAAACTAAAGAATTACAAAAACAAATTACAAAAATTCAAAATTTTATCGATC
ACGAGACTAGCCTCGAGCTGGCTGCAGTAACGCCATTTTGCAAGGCATGGAAAAATACCAAACCAAGAAT
AGAGAAGTTCAGATCAAGGGCGGGTACATGAAAATAGCTAACGTTGGGCCAAACAGGATATCTGCGGTGA
GCAGTTTCGGCCCCGGCCCGGGGCCAAGAACAGATGGTCACCGCAGTTTCGGCCCCGGCCCGAGGCCAAG
AACAGATGGTCCCCAGATATGGCCCAACCCTCAGCAGTTTCTTAAGACCCATCAGATGTTTCCAGGCTCC
CCCAAGGACCTGAAATGACCCTGCGCCTTATTTGAATTAACCAATCAGCCTGCTTCTCGCTTCTGTTCGC
GCGCTTCTGCTTCCCGAGCTCTATAAAAGAGCTCACAACCCCTCACTCGGCGCGCCAGTCCTCCGACAGA
CTGAGTCGGCCGGTCGAATCAAGCTTATCGATACCGTCGACGGATCCGCTAGCCCGCGGTTCGAAATGCT
GGGCATGTACGTGCCGGACAGGTTCTCCCTGAAGTCCTCCCGGGTTCAGGACGGCATGGGGCTCTACACG
GCCCGCAGAGTGCGAAAGGGTGAAAAGTTCGGACCCTTTGCTGGAGAGAAGAGAATGCCTGAAGACTTGG
ATGAAAATATGGATTACAGGTTGATGTGGGAGGTTCGTGGGAGTAAGGGAGAAGTTTTGTACATTTTGGA
TGCTACCAACCCACGGCACTCCAACTGGCTTCGCTTCGTTCATGAGGCACCATCTCAGGAGCAGAAGAAC
TTGGCTGCCATTCAAGAAGGAGAAAACATTTTCTATTTGGCAGTTGAAGATATAGAAACAGACACGGAGC
TTCTGATTGGCTACCTGGATAGTGACATGGAGGCTGAGGAGGAAGAACAGCAAATTATGACAGTCATCAA
AGAAGGGGAAGTTGAAAATTCTAGAAGACAATCAACAGCGGGCAGAAAAGATCGCCTTGGCTGTAAAGAG
GACTATGCTTGTCCTCAATGTGAATCGAGTTTTACCAGTGAGGATATTCTTGCTGAGCATCTCCAGACAT
TGCACCAGAAACCCACAGAGGAGAAAGAATTTAAGTGCAAGAACTGTGGGAAGAAATTCCCAGTTAAGCA
GGCTTTGCAAAGACATTTTGAGCAGCACCAGGAGACTTGCCGGGGGGATGCCAGGTTTGTGTGCAAGGCT
GACAGCTGTGGAAAGAGGCTGAAGAGCAAGGATGCCCTGAAAAGACACCAGGAAAATGTCCACACTGGAG
ATCCTAAGAAAAAGCTTATATGTTCAGTGTGCAATAAAAAGTGTTCTTCAGCATCAAGCCTACAGGAACA
TAGAAAGATTCATGAGATATTTGATTGTCAAGAATGTATGAAGAAATTTATTTCAGCTAATCAGCTAAAA
CGTCATATGATCACCCACTCAGAAAAACGACCCTATAATTGCGAGATTTGTAATAAGTCTTTCAAGAGGC
TTGATCAAGTGGGTGCTCACAAAGTAATACACAGCGAAGACAAACCTTACAAATGCAAACTTTGTGGAAA
GGGATTTGCCCACAGAAATGTTTACAAGAATCATAAGAAGACCCACTCTGAGGAGAGACCGTTCCAATGT
GAAGAATGTAAAGCTCTGTTCCGGACCCCATTTTCTTTACAGAGACACCTGCTAATACATAACAGTGAGA
GGACTTTCAAGTGCCATCACTGCGATGCTACCTTTAAGAGGAAGGATACATTAAATGTTCATGTCCAGGT
GGTTCATGAAAGACACAAGAAGTATAGGTGTGAGCTATGTAATAAGGCCTTTGTTACACCTTCAGTGCTT
AGAAGTCATAAGAAAACACATACAGGAGAAAAGGAGAAAATCTGTCCATATTGTGGCCAGAAATTTGCCA
GCAGTGGTACACTCAGAGTTCATATCCGGAGCCACACAGGTGAGCGTCCCTATCAATGTCCTTACTGTGA
AAAAGGATTCAGTAAAAATGATGGACTGAAGATGCACATTCGTACTCACACCAGGGAGAAGCCGTACAAG
TGCTCAGAGTGCAGCAAGGCCTTCAGCCAGAAGCGAGGCCTGGATGAGCACAAGAGGACGCACACTGGAG
AAAAGCCTTTTCAGTGTGATGTTTGTGATTTGGCTTTTAGCCTGAAGAAAATGCTGATTCGACACAAGAT
GACTCATAATCCCAATCGTCCCCTGGCAGAATGCCAGTTTTGCCATAAGAAGTTTACAAGGAATGACTAC
CTCAAAGTGCACATGGACAATATCCATGGTGTAGCTGACAGCTAAACCGGTCGGATCCCCCGGGCTGCAG
GAATTCGAGCATCTTACCGCCATTTATTCCCATATTTGTTCTGTTTTTCTTGATTTGGGTATACATTTAA
ATGTTAATAAAACAAAATGGTGGGGCAATCATTTACATTTTTAGGGATATGTAATTACTAGTTCAGGTGT
ATTGCCACAAGACAAACATGTTAAGAAACTTTCCCGTTATTTACGCTCTGTTCCTGTTAATCAACCTCTG
GATTACAAAATTTGTGAAAGATTGACTGATATTCTTAACTATGTTGCTCCTTTTACGCTGTGTGGATATG
CTGCTTTAATGCCTCTGTATCATGCTATTGCTTCCCGTACGGCTTTCGTTTTCTCCTCCTTGTATAAATC
CTGGTTGCTGTCTCTTTATGAGGAGTTGTGGCCCGTTGTCCGTCAACGTGGCGTGGTGTGCTCTGTGTTT
GCTGACGCAACCCCCACTGGCTGGGGCATTGCCACCACCTGTCAACTCCTTTCTGGGACTTTCGCTTTCC
CCCTCCCGATCGCCACGGCAGAACTCATCGCCGCCTGCCTTGCCCGCTGCTGGACAGGGGCTAGGTTGCT
GGGCACTGATAATTCCGTGGTGTTGTCGGGGAAGCTGACGTCCTTTGCAATTCGATATCAAGCTGTACCT
TCTAGATGTACATCATCTTGAGCGCTTCTAGACCAATGACTTACAAGGCAGCTGTAGATCTTAGCCACTT
TTTAAAAGAAAAGGGGGGACTGGAAGGGCTAATTCACTCCCAACGAAGACAAGATCTGCTTTTTGCTTGT
ACTGGGTCTCTCTGGTTAGACCAGATCTGAGCCTGGGAGCTCTCTGGCTAACTAGGGAACCCACTGCTTA
AGCCTCAATAAAGCTTGCCTTGAGTGCTTCAAGTAGTGTGTGCCCGTCTGTTGTGTGACTCTGGTAACTA
GAGATCCCTCAGACCCTTTTAGTCAGTGTGGAAAATCTCTAGCAGTAGTAGTTCATGTCATCTTATTATT
CAGTATTTATAACTTGCAAAGAAATGAATATCAGAGAGTGAGAGGAACTTGTTTATTGCAGCTTATAATG
GTTACAAATAAAGCAATAGCATCACAAATTTCACAAATAAAGCATTTTTTTCACTGCATTCTAGTTGTGG
TTTGTCCAAACTCATCAATGTATCTTATCATGTCTGGCTCTAGCTATCCCGCCCCTAACTCCGCCCATCC
CGCCCCTAACTCCGCCCAGTTCCGCCCATTCTCCGCCCCATGGCTGACTAATTTTTTTT
Features (pLannotate 1.2.2; 29 found; start..end, strand, type, name):
     94..112     -  promoter       T7 promoter: promoter for bacteriophage T7 RNA polymerase
    120..275     +  CDS            lacZα (fragment): LacZα fragment of β-galactosidase; lacZ fragment
    280..708     +  rep_origin     f1 ori (sequence partly withheld): f1 bacteriophage origin of replication; arrow indicates direction of (+) strand synthesis
    761..865     +  promoter       AmpR promoter: bla
    866..1726    +  CDS            AmpR: β-lactamase; bla; confers resistance to ampicillin, carbenicillin, and related antibiotics
   1897..2485    +  rep_origin     ori: high-copy-number ColE1/pMB1/pBR322/pUC origin of replication
   2668..2760    +  CDS            lacI (fragment): lac repressor; lacI; The lac repressor binds to the lac operator to inhibit transcription in E. coli. This inhibition can be relieved by adding lactose or isopropyl-β-D-thiogalactopyranoside (IPTG).
   2773..2794    +  protein_bind   CAP binding site: CAP binding activates transcription in the presence of cAMP. E. coli catabolite activator protein
   2809..2839    +  promoter       lac promoter: promoter for the E. coli lac operon
   2847..2863    +  protein_bind   lac operator: The lac repressor binds to the lac operator to inhibit transcription in E. coli. This inhibition can be relieved by adding lactose or isopropyl-β-D-thiogalactopyranoside (IPTG). lac repressor encoded by lacI
   2908..2926    +  promoter       T3 promoter: promoter for bacteriophage T3 RNA polymerase
   2954..3180    +  promoter       RSV promoter: Rous sarcoma virus enhancer/promoter
   3181..3361    +  LTR            5' LTR (truncated): truncated 5' long terminal repeat (LTR) from HIV-1
   3408..3533    +  misc_feature   HIV-1 Ψ: packaging signal of human immunodeficiency virus type 1
   3517..3880    +  CDS            HIV-1 gag (fragment): gag protein from human immunodeficiency virus 1; gag
   4026..4259    +  misc_feature   RRE: The Rev response element (RRE) of HIV-1 allows for Rev-dependent mRNA export from the nucleus to the cytoplasm.
   4636..4736    +  CDS            Rev (fragment): human immunodeficiency virus 1 (HIV-1) Rev protein; rev; enhances nuclear export of unspliced and incompletely spliced viral mRNAs
   4755..4872    +  misc_feature   cPPT/CTS: central polypurine tract and central termination sequence of HIV-1
   4906..5307    +  promoter       SFFV promoter: spleen focus-forming virus long terminal repeat (LTR) promoter
   5317..5340    +  misc_feature   MCS (fragment): pBluescript multiple cloning site
   5365..7161    +  CDS            PRDM5: PRDM5_HUMAN - Also known as PFM2. Experimental evidence at protein level: Swiss-Prot protein existence level 1. Sequence-specific DNA-binding transcription factor. Represses transcription at least in part by recruitment of the histone methyltransferase EHMT2/G9A and histone deacetylases such as HDAC1. Regulates hematopoiesis-associated protein-coding and microRNA (miRNA) genes. May regulate the expression of proteins involved in extracellular matrix development and maintenance, including fibrillar collagens, such as COL4A1 and COL11A1, connective tissue components, such as HAPLN1, and molecule
   7172..7197    +  misc_feature   MCS (fragment): pBluescript multiple cloning site
   7197..7256    +  CDS            S (fragment): HBSAG_WHV6 - Experimental evidence at transcript level: Swiss-Prot protein existence level 2. The middle envelope protein plays an important role in the budding of the virion. It is involved in the induction of budding in a nucleocapsid independent way. In this process the majority of envelope proteins bud to form subviral lipoprotein particles of 22 nm of diameter that do not contain a nucleocapsid (By similarity). From Woodchuck hepatitis B virus (isolate w64/pWS23) (WHV).
   7388..7791    +  misc_feature   WPRE: woodchuck hepatitis virus posttranscriptional regulatory element
   7849..7908    +  CDS            nef (fragment): NEF_HV1Z2 - Experimental evidence at protein level: Swiss-Prot protein existence level 1. Extracellular Nef protein targets CD4(+) T-lymphocytes for apoptosis by interacting with CXCR4 surface receptors. From Human immunodeficiency virus type 1 group M subtype D (isolate Z2/CDC-Z34) (HIV-1).
   7910..8143    +  LTR            3' LTR (ΔU3): self-inactivating 3' long terminal repeat (LTR) from HIV-1
   8215..8336    +  polyA_signal   SV40 poly(A) signal: SV40 polyadenylation signal
   8355..8376    +  rep_origin     SV40 ori (fragment): SV40 origin of replication
   8376..73      +  rep_origin     SV40 ori (across the origin): SV40 origin of replication
