[The description below was written by a language model from this plasmid's Addgene catalogue record and pLannotate feature annotations shown in this document.]
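Description:
SFFV-PRDM5-Brd 401 is a third-generation-style, self-inactivating HIV-1 lentiviral transfer plasmid built on the SFFV-MCS backbone for constitutive expression of the human transcription factor PRDM5 in mammalian cells. In bacteria it is maintained through a high-copy ColE1/pUC origin and selected with ampicillin via the β-lactamase gene. The backbone also carries pBluescript-derived remnants (f1 ori, lac promoter/operator, lacZα fragment, T3 and T7 promoters) that play no role in the payload. The full sequence record is 8,438 nt, consistent with the stated backbone and insert sizes.

The viral cassette starts with an RSV promoter fused to a truncated 5' LTR, which drives genomic RNA production in packaging cells independently of Tat. It is followed by the Ψ packaging signal with a partial gag region, the Rev response element for nuclear export of the unspliced genome, and the cPPT/CTS, which aids nuclear import of the reverse-transcribed genome. The internal spleen focus-forming virus (SFFV) promoter, which is generally strong in haematopoietic cells, drives the roughly 1.8 kb PRDM5 coding sequence, cloned between flanking polylinker sites. No epitope tag, reporter or mammalian selection marker is annotated. Downstream lie a WPRE to boost transcript stability and expression, the ΔU3 3' LTR that inactivates LTR promoter activity after integration, and an SV40 poly(A) signal and origin.

According to the depositor, a barcode unique to this factor sits after the WPRE at an XbaI site, although it is not annotated in the feature table. Its position within the transcribed region would allow the delivered factor to be identified by sequencing. The plasmid belongs to a barcoded transcription factor library for combinatorial screening in immune cell reprogramming.
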