Addgene plasmid #219324: SFFV-PRDM5-Brd 401
Purpose: Transcription factor PRDM5 with a specific barcode assigned.
Depositing lab: Filipe Pereira. Depositing organization: Center for Neuroscience and Cell Biology, University of Coimbra. Publication: A combinatorial transcription factor screening platform for immune cell reprogramming. Kurochkin I, Altman AR, Caiado I, Pertiga-Cabral D, Halitzki E, Minaeva M, Zimmermannova O, Henriques-Oliveira L, Klein D, Nair M, Oliveira D, Cajal LR, Knittel R, Feick C, Ringner M, Martin M, Cirovic B, Pires CF, Rosa FF, Sitnicka E, Theis FJ, Pereira CF. Cell Syst. 2026 Jan 21;17(1):101457. doi: 10.1016/j.cels.2025.101457. Epub 2026 Jan 14. PubMed 41539305.
Backbone
  Vector backbone: SFFV-MCS
  Backbone size w/o insert (bp): 6638
  Vector type: Lentiviral
Growth in bacteria
  Bacterial resistance: Ampicillin, 100 μg/mL
  Growth temperature: 37°C
  Growth strain: NEB Stable
  Copy number: High Copy
Gene/Insert
  Gene/Insert name: PRDM5
  Species: H. sapiens (human)
  Insert size (bp): 1800
  Entrez Gene: PRDM5 (a.k.a. BCS2, PFM2)
  Promoter: The spleen focus-forming virus (SFFV) promoter
  Cloning method: Restriction Enzyme; 5′ cloning site Bsp119I (not destroyed); 3′ cloning site BstHI (not destroyed)
Terms and licenses: Academic/Nonprofit Terms; Industry Terms: Not Available to Industry
Depositor comments: Barcode sequence cloned into XbaI restriction site. Design of plasmid is as follows: SFFV-[TF sequence]-WPRE-[Barcode sequence].
How to cite: SFFV-PRDM5-Brd 401 was a gift from Filipe Pereira (Addgene plasmid # 219324 ; http://n2t.net/addgene:219324 ; RRID:Addgene_219324)
