>Addgene plasmid #219324 | SFFV-PRDM5-Brd 401 | depositor partial sequence | sequence record 428452 | TF ORF
ATGCTGGGCATGTACGTGCCGGACAGGTTCTCCCTGAAGTCCTCCCGGGTTCAGGACGGCATGGGGCTCT
ACACGGCCCGCAGAGTGCGAAAGGGTGAAAAGTTCGGACCCTTTGCTGGAGAGAAGAGAATGCCTGAAGA
CTTGGATGAAAATATGGATTACAGGTTGATGTGGGAGGTTCGTGGGAGTAAGGGAGAAGTTTTGTACATT
TTGGATGCTACCAACCCACGGCACTCCAACTGGCTTCGCTTCGTTCATGAGGCACCATCTCAGGAGCAGA
AGAACTTGGCTGCCATTCAAGAAGGAGAAAACATTTTCTATTTGGCAGTTGAAGATATAGAAACAGACAC
GGAGCTTCTGATTGGCTACCTGGATAGTGACATGGAGGCTGAGGAGGAAGAACAGCAAATTATGACAGTC
ATCAAAGAAGGGGAAGTTGAAAATTCTAGAAGACAATCAACAGCGGGCAGAAAAGATCGCCTTGGCTGTA
AAGAGGACTATGCTTGTCCTCAATGTGAATCGAGTTTTACCAGTGAGGATATTCTTGCTGAGCATCTCCA
GACATTGCACCAGAAACCCACAGAGGAGAAAGAATTTAAGTGCAAGAACTGTGGGAAGAAATTCCCAGTT
AAGCAGGCTTTGCAAAGACATTTTGAGCAGCACCAGGAGACTTGCCGGGGGGATGCCAGGTTTGTGTGCA
AGGCTGACAGCTGTGGAAAGAGGCTGAAGAGCAAGGATGCCCTGAAAAGACACCAGGAAAATGTCCACAC
TGGAGATCCTAAGAAAAAGCTTATATGTTCAGTGTGCAATAAAAAGTGTTCTTCAGCATCAAGCCTACAG
GAACATAGAAAGATTCATGAGATATTTGATTGTCAAGAATGTATGAAGAAATTTATTTCAGCTAATCAGC
TAAAACGTCATATGATCACCCACTCAGAAAAACGACCCTATAATTGCGAGATTTGTAATAAGTCTTTCAA
GAGGCTTGATCAAGTGGGTGCTCACAAAGTAATACACAGCGAAGACAAACCTTACAAATGCAAACTTTGT
GGAAAGGGATTTGCCCACAGAAATGTTTACAAGAATCATAAGAAGACCCACTCTGAGGAGAGACCGTTCC
AATGTGAAGAATGTAAAGCTCTGTTCCGGACCCCATTTTCTTTACAGAGACACCTGCTAATACATAACAG
TGAGAGGACTTTCAAGTGCCATCACTGCGATGCTACCTTTAAGAGGAAGGATACATTAAATGTTCATGTC
CAGGTGGTTCATGAAAGACACAAGAAGTATAGGTGTGAGCTATGTAATAAGGCCTTTGTTACACCTTCAG
TGCTTAGAAGTCATAAGAAAACACATACAGGAGAAAAGGAGAAAATCTGTCCATATTGTGGCCAGAAATT
TGCCAGCAGTGGTACACTCAGAGTTCATATCCGGAGCCACACAGGTGAGCGTCCCTATCAATGTCCTTAC
TGTGAAAAAGGATTCAGTAAAAATGATGGACTGAAGATGCACATTCGTACTCACACCAGGGAGAAGCCGT
ACAAGTGCTCAGAGTGCAGCAAGGCCTTCAGCCAGAAGCGAGGCCTGGATGAGCACAAGAGGACGCACAC
TGGAGAAAAGCCTTTTCAGTGTGATGTTTGTGATTTGGCTTTTAGCCTGAAGAAAATGCTGATTCGACAC
AAGATGACTCATAATCCCAATCGTCCCCTGGCAGAATGCCAGTTTTGCCATAAGAAGTTTACAAGGAATG
ACTACCTCAAAGTGCACATGGACAATATCCATGGTGTAGCTGACAGCTAA
