>Addgene plasmid #219324 | SFFV-PRDM5-Brd 401 | depositor partial sequence | sequence record 428453 | Barcode sequence
TGTACATCATCTTGAGCGCT
